Addgene plasmid #123094: pCMV 3xFLAG-LC3B G120
Purpose: Expresses 3xFLAG-LC3B G120 in mammalian cells.
Depositing lab: Robin Ketteler. Depositing organization: University College London. Publication: Redundancy of human ATG4 protease isoforms in autophagy and LC3/GABARAP processing revealed in cells. Agrotis A, Pengo N, Burden JJ, Ketteler R. Autophagy. 2019 Jan 21. doi: 10.1080/15548627.2019.1569925. PubMed 30661429.
Backbone
  Vector backbone: pCMV-tripleFLAG-Gateway
  Backbone size w/o insert (bp): 4711
  Vector type: Mammalian Expression
Growth in bacteria
  Bacterial resistance: Ampicillin, 100 μg/mL
  Growth temperature: 37°C
  Growth strain: DH5alpha
  Copy number: High Copy
Gene/Insert
  Gene/Insert name: Microtubule-associated proteins 1A/1B light chain 3B
  Species: H. sapiens (human)
  Mutation: Deleted amino acids 121-125. Stop codon after G120.
  GenBank ID: NM_022818.4
  Entrez Gene: MAP1LC3B (a.k.a. ATG8F, LC3B, MAP1A/1BLC3, MAP1LC3B-a)
  Promoter: CMV
  Tag / fusion protein: 3xFLAG (N terminal on backbone)
  Cloning method: Gateway Cloning
  Sequencing primers: 5′ CMVF_pCDNA3; 3′ hGH-PA-R
Terms and licenses: Academic/Nonprofit Terms; Industry Terms: Not Available to Industry
How to cite: pCMV 3xFLAG-LC3B G120 was a gift from Robin Ketteler (Addgene plasmid # 123094 ; http://n2t.net/addgene:123094 ; RRID:Addgene_123094)
