[The description below was written by a language model from this plasmid's Addgene catalogue record and pLannotate feature annotations shown in this document.]
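Description:
pCMV 3xFLAG-LC3B G120 is a mammalian expression plasmid built on the pCMV-tripleFLAG-Gateway backbone, with a sequenced length of about 5.1 kb. It is propagated in E. coli as a high-copy plasmid through a ColE1/pUC-type origin and selected with ampicillin via the β-lactamase gene and its own promoter. An f1 phage origin is also present, along with backbone remnants that play no evident role in expression: lacZα and lacI fragments, lac promoter/operator and CAP site, a T7 promoter and a partial RSF origin. An SV40 enhancer/early promoter lies downstream of the expression cassette, but no mammalian selection marker is annotated after it, so the plasmid appears suited to transient transfection rather than drug selection.

The expression cassette consists of the human CMV immediate-early enhancer and promoter driving an N-terminal 3xFLAG epitope (with an enterokinase site) supplied by the backbone, followed by an attB1 site, the human MAP1LC3B coding sequence, attB2 and the human growth hormone polyadenylation signal. The attB sites reflect Gateway recombination used to insert the gene, and attB1 is translated as a short linker between tag and LC3B. The insert is truncated: residues 121–125 are deleted and a stop codon follows glycine 120. This yields LC3B with G120 already exposed at the C terminus, mimicking the form normally generated by ATG4 protease cleavage and needed for lipid conjugation to autophagosomal membranes. In line with the associated study of human ATG4 isoform redundancy in LC3/GABARAP processing, the construct provides a FLAG-detectable, pre-processed LC3B that bypasses the initial ATG4 priming step in cell-based autophagy experiments.
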