Features (pLannotate 1.2.2; 19 found; start..end, strand, type, name):
     21..609     -  rep_origin     ori: high-copy-number ColE1/pMB1/pBR322/pUC origin of replication
    780..1640    -  CDS            AmpR: β-lactamase; bla; confers resistance to ampicillin, carbenicillin, and related antibiotics
   1641..1745    -  promoter       AmpR promoter: bla
   1772..2200    +  rep_origin     f1 ori (sequence partly withheld): f1 bacteriophage origin of replication; arrow indicates direction of (+) strand synthesis
   2231..2385    -  CDS            lacZα (fragment): LacZα fragment of β-galactosidase; lacZ fragment
   2545..2924    +  enhancer       CMV enhancer: human cytomegalovirus immediate early enhancer
   2926..3125    +  promoter       CMV promoter: human cytomegalovirus (CMV) immediate early promoter
   3165..3230    +  CDS            3xFLAG: three tandem FLAG® epitope tags, followed by an enterokinase cleavage site
   3234..3258    +  protein_bind   attB1: mutant version of attB; recombination site for the Gateway® BP reaction BP Clonase™
   3261..3620    +  CDS            LC3B: human LC3 protein; MAP1LC3B; Atg8 family member found on autophagosomes
   3625..3649    -  protein_bind   attB2: mutant version of attB; recombination site for the Gateway® BP reaction BP Clonase™
   3667..4289    +  polyA_signal   hGH poly(A) signal: human growth hormone polyadenylation signal
   4318..4647    +  promoter       SV40 promoter: SV40 enhancer and early promoter
   4690..4708    -  promoter       T7 promoter: promoter for bacteriophage T7 RNA polymerase
   4746..4762    -  protein_bind   lac operator: The lac repressor binds to the lac operator to inhibit transcription in E. coli. This inhibition can be relieved by adding lactose or isopropyl-β-D-thiogalactopyranoside (IPTG). lac repressor encoded by lacI
   4770..4800    -  promoter       lac promoter: promoter for the E. coli lac operon
   4815..4836    -  protein_bind   CAP binding site: CAP binding activates transcription in the presence of cAMP. E. coli catabolite activator protein
   4849..4941    -  CDS            lacI (fragment): lac repressor; lacI; The lac repressor binds to the lac operator to inhibit transcription in E. coli. This inhibition can be relieved by adding lactose or isopropyl-β-D-thiogalactopyranoside (IPTG).
   4943..5076    -  rep_origin     RSF ori (fragment): Plasmids containing the RSF 1030 origin of replication can be propagated in E. coli cells that contain additional plasmids with compatible origins.
>Addgene plasmid #123094 | pCMV 3xFLAG-LC3B G120 | addgene full sequence | sequence record 243973 | Addgene NGS Result
AAGGCCGCGTTGCTGGCGTTTTTCCATAGGCTCCGCCCCCCTGACGAGCATCACAAAAATCGACGCTCAA
GTCAGAGGTGGCGAAACCCGACAGGACTATAAAGATACCAGGCGTTTCCCCCTGGAAGCTCCCTCGTGCG
CTCTCCTGTTCCGACCCTGCCGCTTACCGGATACCTGTCCGCCTTTCTCCCTTCGGGAAGCGTGGCGCTT
TCTCATAGCTCACGCTGTAGGTATCTCAGTTCGGTGTAGGTCGTTCGCTCCAAGCTGGGCTGTGTGCACG
AACCCCCCGTTCAGCCCGACCGCTGCGCCTTATCCGGTAACTATCGTCTTGAGTCCAACCCGGTAAGACA
CGACTTATCGCCACTGGCAGCAGCCACTGGTAACAGGATTAGCAGAGCGAGGTATGTAGGCGGTGCTACA
GAGTTCTTGAAGTGGTGGCCTAACTACGGCTACACTAGAAGAACAGTATTTGGTATCTGCGCTCTGCTGA
AGCCAGTTACCTTCGGAAAAAGAGTTGGTAGCTCTTGATCCGGCAAACAAACCACCGCTGGTAGCGGTGG
TTTTTTTGTTTGCAAGCAGCAGATTACGCGCAGAAAAAAAGGATCTCAAGAAGATCCTTTGATCTTTTCT
ACGGGGTCTGACGCTCAGTGGAACGAAAACTCACGTTAAGGGATTTTGGTCATGAGATTATCAAAAAGGA
TCTTCACCTAGATCCTTTTAAATTAAAAATGAAGTTTTAAATCAATCTAAAGTATATATGAGTAAACTTG
GTCTGACAGTTACCAATGCTTAATCAGTGAGGCACCTATCTCAGCGATCTGTCTATTTCGTTCATCCATA
GTTGCCTGACTCCCCGTCGTGTAGATAACTACGATACGGGAGGGCTTACCATCTGGCCCCAGTGCTGCAA
TGATACCGCGAGACCCACGCTCACCGGCTCCAGATTTATCAGCAATAAACCAGCCAGCCGGAAGGGCCGA
GCGCAGAAGTGGTCCTGCAACTTTATCCGCCTCCATCCAGTCTATTAATTGTTGCCGGGAAGCTAGAGTA
AGTAGTTCGCCAGTTAATAGTTTGCGCAACGTTGTTGCCATTGCTACAGGCATCGTGGTGTCACGCTCGT
CGTTTGGTATGGCTTCATTCAGCTCCGGTTCCCAACGATCAAGGCGAGTTACATGATCCCCCATGTTGTG
CAAAAAAGCGGTTAGCTCCTTCGGTCCTCCGATCGTTGTCAGAAGTAAGTTGGCCGCAGTGTTATCACTC
ATGGTTATGGCAGCACTGCATAATTCTCTTACTGTCATGCCATCCGTAAGATGCTTTTCTGTGACTGGTG
AGTACTCAACCAAGTCATTCTGAGAATAGTGTATGCGGCGACCGAGTTGCTCTTGCCCGGCGTCAATACG
GGATAATACCGCGCCACATAGCAGAACTTTAAAAGTGCTCATCATTGGAAAACGTTCTTCGGGGCGAAAA
CTCTCAAGGATCTTACCGCTGTTGAGATCCAGTTCGATGTAACCCACTCGTGCACCCAACTGATCTTCAG
CATCTTTTACTTTCACCAGCGTTTCTGGGTGAGCAAAAACAGGAAGGCAAAATGCCGCAAAAAAGGGAAT
AAGGGCGACACGGAAATGTTGAATACTCATACTCTTCCTTTTTCAATATTATTGAAGCATTTATCAGGGT
TATTGTCTCATGAGCGGATACATATTTGAATGTATTTAGAAAAATAAACAAATAGGGGTTCCGCGCACAT
TTCCCCGAAAAGTGCCACCTG
[124 nt withheld, positions 1772-1895]
C
[91 nt withheld, positions 1897-1987]
A
[49 nt withheld, positions 1989-2037]
CCTTTGACGTTGGAGTCCACGTTCTTT
[37 nt withheld, positions 2065-2101]
ACCCTATCTCGGTCTATTCTTTTGATTTATAAGGGATTTTGCCGATTTCGGCCTATTGGTTAAAAAATGA
GCTGATTTAACAAAAATTTAACGCGAATTTTAACAAAATATTAACGCTTACAATTTCCATTCGCCATTCA
GGCTGCGCAACTGTTGGGAAGGGCGATCGGTGCGGGCCTCTTCGCTATTACGCCAGCTGGCGAAAGGGGG
ATGTGCTGCAAGGCGATTAAGTTGGGTAACGCCAGGGTTTTCCCAGTCACGACGTTGTAAAACGACGGCC
AGTGCCAAGCTGATCTATACATTGAATCAATATTGGCAATTAGCCATATTAGTCATTGGTTATATAGCAT
AAATCAATATTGGCTATTGGCCATTGCATACGTTGTATCTATATCATAATATGTACATTTATATTGGCTC
ATGTCCAATATGACCGCCATGTTGACATTGATTATTGACTAGTTATTAATAGTAATCAATTACGGGGTCA
TTAGTTCATAGCCCATATATGGAGTTCCGCGTTACATAACTTACGGTAAATGGCCCGCCTGGCTGACCGC
CCAACGACCCCCGCCCATTGACGTCAATAATGACGTATGTTCCCATAGTAACGCCAATAGGGACTTTCCA
TTGACGTCAATGGGTGGAGTATTTACGGTAAACTGCCCACTTGGCAGTACATCAAGTGTATCATATGCCA
AGTCCGCCCCCTATTGACGTCAATGACGGTAAATGGCCCGCCTGGCATTATGCCCAGTACATGACCTTAC
GGGACTTTCCTACTTGGCAGTACATCTACGTATTAGTCATCGCTATTACCATGGTGATGCGGTTTTGGCA
GTACACCAATGGGCGTGGATAGCGGTTTGACTCACGGGGATTTCCAAGTCTCCACCCCATTGACGTCAAT
GGGAGTTTGTTTTGGCACCAAAATCAACGGGACTTTCCAAAATGTCGTAATAACCCCGCCCCGTTGACGC
AAATGGGCGGTAGGCGTGTACGGTGGGAGGTCTATATAAGCAGAGCTCGTTTAGTGAACCGTCAGAATTG
ATCTGGTACCATGGACTACAAAGACCATGACGGTGATTATAAAGATCATGACATCGATTACAAGGATGAC
GATGACAAGCTTACAAGTTTGTACAAAAAAGCAGGCTTAATGCCGTCGGAGAAGACCTTCAAGCAGCGGC
GCACCTTCGAACAAAGAGTAGAAGATGTCCGACTTATTCGAGAGCAGCATCCAACCAAAATCCCGGTGAT
AATAGAACGATACAAGGGTGAGAAGCAGCTTCCTGTTCTGGATAAAACAAAGTTCCTTGTACCTGACCAT
GTCAACATGAGTGAGCTCATCAAGATAATTAGAAGGCGCTTACAGCTCAATGCTAATCAGGCCTTCTTCC
TGTTGGTGAACGGACACAGCATGGTCAGCGTCTCCACACCAATCTCAGAGGTGTATGAGAGTGAGAAAGA
TGAAGATGGATTCCTGTACATGGTCTATGCCTCCCAGGAGACGTTCGGGTAATACCCAGCTTTCTTGTAC
AAAGTGGTGTGATCTAGAGGATCCCGGGTGGCATCCCTGTGACCCCTCCCCAGTGCCTCTCCTGGCCCTG
GAAGTTGCCACTCCAGTGCCCACCAGCCTTGTCCTAATAAAATTAAGTTGCATCATTTTGTCTGACTAGG
TGTCCTTCTATAATATTATGGGGTGGAGGGGGGTGGTATGGAGCAAGGGGCAAGTTGGGAAGACAACCTG
TAGGGCCTGCGGGGTCTATTGGGAACCAAGCTGGAGTGCAGTGGCACAATCTTGGCTCACTGCAATCTCC
GCCTCCTGGGTTCAAGCGATTCTCCTGCCTCAGCCTCCCGAGTTGTTGGGATTCCAGGCATGCATGACCA
GGCTCAGCTAATTTTTGTTTTTTTGGTAGAGACGGGGTTTCACCATATTGGCCAGGCTGGTCTCCAACTC
CTAATCTCAGGTGATCTACCCACCTTGGCCTCCCAAATTGCTGGGATTACAGGCGTGAACCACTGCTCCC
TTCCCTGTCCTTCTGATTTTAAAATAACTATACCAGCAGGAGGACGTCCAGACACAGCATAGGCTACCTG
GCCATGCCCAACCGGTGGGACATTTGAGTTGCTTGCTTGGCACTGTCCTCTCATGCGTTGGGTCCACTCA
GTAGATGCCTGTTGAATTGGGTACGCGGCCAGCTTGGCTGTGGAATGTGTGTCAGTTAGGGTGTGGAAAG
TCCCCAGGCTCCCCAGCAGGCAGAAGTATGCAAAGCATGCATCTCAATTAGTCAGCAACCAGGTGTGGAA
AGTCCCCAGGCTCCCCAGCAGGCAGAAGTATGCAAAGCATGCATCTCAATTAGTCAGCAACCATAGTCCC
GCCCCTAACTCCGCCCATCCCGCCCCTAACTCCGCCCAGTTCCGCCCATTCTCCGCCCCATGGCTGACTA
ATTTTTTTTATTTATGCAGAGGCCGAGGCCGCCTCGGCCTCTGAGCTATTCCAGAAGTAGTGAGGAGGCT
TTTTTGGAGGCCTAGGCTTTTGCAAAAAGCTCCTCGATCGAGGAACTGAAAAACCAGAAAGTTAATTCCC
TATAGTGAGTCGTATTAAATTCGTAATCATGTCATAGCTGTTTCCTGTGTGAAATTGTTATCCGCTCACA
ATTCCACACAACATACGAGCCGGAAGCATAAAGTGTAAAGCCTGGGGTGCCTAATGAGCGAGCTAACTCA
CATTAATTGCGTTGCGCTCACTGCCCGCTTTCCAGTCGGGAAACCTGTCGTGCCAGCTGCATTAATGAAT
CGGCCAACGCGCGGGGAGAGGCGGTTTGCGTATTGGGCGCTCTTCCGCTTCCTCGCTCACTGACTCGCTG
CGCTCGGTCGTTCGGCTGCGGCGAGCGGTATCAGCTCACTCAAAGGCGGTAATACGGTTATCCACAGAAT
CAGGGGATAACGCAGGAAAGAACATGTGAGCAAAAGGCCAGCAAAAGGCCAGGAACCGTAAA
